>Addgene plasmid | pDONR221-SLC49A3_STOP | analyzer sequence | sequence record 312602
CTTTCCTGCGTTATCCCCTGATTCTGTGGATAACCGTATTACCGCCTTTGAGTGAGCTGATACCGCTCGC
CGCAGCCGAACGACCGAGCGCAGCGAGTCAGTGAGCGAGGAAGCGGAAGAGCGCCCAATACGCAAACCGC
CTCTCCCCGCGCGTTGGCCGATTCATTAATGCAGCTGGCACGACAGGTTTCCCGACTGGAAAGCGGGCAG
TGAGCGCAACGCAATTAATACGCGTACCGCTAGCCAGGAAGAGTTTGTAGAAACGCAAAAAGGCCATCCG
TCAGGATGGCCTTCTGCTTAGTTTGATGCCTGGCAGTTTATGGCGGGCGTCCTGCCCGCCACCCTCCGGG
CCGTTGCTTCACAACGTTCAAATCCGCTCCCGGCGGATTTGTCCTACTCAGGAGAGCGTTCACCGACAAA
CAACAGATAAAACGAAAGGCCCAGTCTTCCGACTGAGCCTTTCGTTTTATTTGATGCCTGGCAGTTCCCT
ACTCTCGCGTTAACGCTAGCATGGATGTTTTCCCAGTCACGACGTTGTAAAACGACGGCCAGTCTTAAGC
TCGGGCCCCAAATAATGATTTTATTTTGACTGATAGTGACCTGTTCGTTGCAACACATTGATGAGCAATG
CTTTTTTATAATGCCAACTTTGTACAAAAAAGCAGGCTCCACCATGGCCGGCCCTACCGAGGCCGAGACA
GGACTGGCAGAGCCACGGGCCCTGTGCGCACAGAGGGGACACAGGACCTACGCACGGAGATGGGTGTTCC
TGCTGGCCATCTCCCTGCTGAACTGTTCTAATGCCACACTGTGGCTGTCTTTTGCCCCAGTGGCAGACGT
GATCGCAGAGGATCTGGTGCTGAGCATGGAGCAGATCAACTGGCTGTCCCTGGTGTATCTGGTGGTGTCT
ACCCCTTTCGGCGTGGCCGCCATCTGGATCCTGGACTCCGTGGGACTGAGGGCAGCAACAATCCTGGGAG
CCTGGCTGAACTTTGCCGGCTCTGTGCTGCGCATGGTGCCTTGCATGGTGGTGGGCACCCAGAATCCATT
CGCCTTTCTGATGGGAGGACAGAGCCTGTGCGCACTGGCACAGAGCCTGGTCATCTTCAGCCCAGCAAAG
CTGGCCGCCCTGTGGTTTCCTGAGCACCAGAGAGCCACCGCCAACATGCTGGCCACAATGTCCAATCCAC
TGGGCGTGCTGGTGGCCAACGTGCTGTCTCCCGTGCTGGTGAAGAAGGGCGAGGACATCCCACTGATGCT
GGGCGTGTACACCATCCCAGCAGGAGTGGTGTGCCTGCTGAGCACCATCTGTCTGTGGGAGTCCGTGCCA
CCTACACCACCATCTGCCGGAGCAGCCAGCTCCACCTCCGAGAAGTTCCTGGATGGCCTGAAGCTGCAGC
TGATGTGGAATAAGGCCTATGTGATCCTGGCCGTGTGCCTGGGAGGAATGATCGGCATCTCTGCCAGCTT
CTCCGCCCTGCTGGAGCAGATCCTGTGCGCCAGCGGCCACTCTAGCGGCTTTTCCGGACTGTGCGGCGCC
CTGTTCATCACCTTTGGCATCCTGGGCGCCCTGGCCCTGGGACCATACGTGGACAGGACAAAGCACTTCA
CCGAGGCCACAAAGATCGGCCTGTGCCTGTTCTCTCTGGCCTGCGTGCCCTTTGCCCTGGTGAGCCAGCT
GCAGGGACAGACCCTGGCCCTGGCAGCAACATGCTCTCTGCTGGGCCTGTTCGGCTTTAGCGTGGGACCA
GTGGCAATGGAGCTGGCAGTGGAGTGTAGCTTCCCTGTGGGAGAGGGAGCAGCAACCGGCATGATCTTTG
TGCTGGGCCAGGCCGAGGGCATCCTGATCATGCTGGCCATGACCGCCCTGACAGTGAGGCGCTCCGAGCC
TTCTCTGAGCACATGTCAGCAGGGCGAGGACCCACTGGATTGGACCGTGAGCCTGCTGCTGATGGCAGGA
CTGTGCACATTCTTTTCCTGTATCCTGGCCGTGTTCTTTCACACCCCTTATCGGAGACTGCAGGCCGAGT
CTGGCGAGCCTCCAAGCACAAGGAATGCAGTGGGAGGAGCAGACAGCGGACCAGGAGTGGATCGGGGCGG
CGCCGGCAGAGCCGGCGTGCTGGGACCATCCACCGCAACACCTGAGTGCACCGCAAGGGGAGCCAGCCTG
GAGGATCCAAGAGGCCCCGGCTCCCCCCACCCTGCCTGTCACAGGGCAACCCCAAGGGCACAGGGACCAG
CAGCCACAGACGCACCTAGCAGGCCAGGCAGACTGGCAGGCAGGGTGCAGGCATCCCGCTTCATCGATCC
AGCAGGATCTCACTCCTCTTTTAGCTCCCCTTGGGTCATCACATAAGACCCAGCTTTCTTGTACAAAGTT
GGCATTATAAGAAAGCATTGCTTATCAATTTGTTGCAACGAACAGGTCACTATCAGTCAAAATAAAATCA
TTATTTGCCATCCAGCTGATATCCCCTATAGTGAGTCGTATTACATGGTCATAGCTGTTTCCTGGCAGCT
CTGGCCCGTGTCTCAAAATCTCTGATGTTACATTGCACAAGATAAAATAATATCATCATGAACAATAAAA
CTGTCTGCTTACATAAACAGTAATACAAGGGGTGTTATGAGCCATATTCAACGGGAAACGTCGAGGCCGC
GATTAAATTCCAACATGGATGCTGATTTATATGGGTATAAATGGGCTCGCGATAATGTCGGGCAATCAGG
TGCGACAATCTATCGCTTGTATGGGAAGCCCGATGCGCCAGAGTTGTTTCTGAAACATGGCAAAGGTAGC
GTTGCCAATGATGTTACAGATGAGATGGTCAGACTAAACTGGCTGACGGAATTTATGCCTCTTCCGACCA
TCAAGCATTTTATCCGTACTCCTGATGATGCATGGTTACTCACCACTGCGATCCCCGGAAAAACAGCATT
CCAGGTATTAGAAGAATATCCTGATTCAGGTGAAAATATTGTTGATGCGCTGGCAGTGTTCCTGCGCCGG
TTGCATTCGATTCCTGTTTGTAATTGTCCTTTTAACAGCGATCGCGTATTTCGTCTCGCTCAGGCGCAAT
CACGAATGAATAACGGTTTGGTTGATGCGAGTGATTTTGATGACGAGCGTAATGGCTGGCCTGTTGAACA
AGTCTGGAAAGAAATGCATAAACTTTTGCCATTCTCACCGGATTCAGTCGTCACTCATGGTGATTTCTCA
CTTGATAACCTTATTTTTGACGAGGGGAAATTAATAGGTTGTATTGATGTTGGACGAGTCGGAATCGCAG
ACCGATACCAGGATCTTGCCATCCTATGGAACTGCCTCGGTGAGTTTTCTCCTTCATTACAGAAACGGCT
TTTTCAAAAATATGGTATTGATAATCCTGATATGAATAAATTGCAGTTTCATTTGATGCTCGATGAGTTT
TTCTAATCAGAATTGGTTAATTGGTTGTAACACTGGCAGAGCATTACGCTGACTTGACGGGACGGCGCAA
GCTCATGACCAAAATCCCTTAACGTGAGTTACGCGTCGTTCCACTGAGCGTCAGACCCCGTAGAAAAGAT
CAAAGGATCTTCTTGAGATCCTTTTTTTCTGCGCGTAATCTGCTGCTTGCAAACAAAAAAACCACCGCTA
CCAGCGGTGGTTTGTTTGCCGGATCAAGAGCTACCAACTCTTTTTCCGAAGGTAACTGGCTTCAGCAGAG
CGCAGATACCAAATACTGTTCTTCTAGTGTAGCCGTAGTTAGGCCACCACTTCAAGAACTCTGTAGCACC
GCCTACATACCTCGCTCTGCTAATCCTGTTACCAGTGGCTGCTGCCAGTGGCGATAAGTCGTGTCTTACC
GGGTTGGACTCAAGACGATAGTTACCGGATAAGGCGCAGCGGTCGGGCTGAACGGGGGGTTCGTGCACAC
AGCCCAGCTTGGAGCGAACGACCTACACCGAACTGAGATACCTACAGCGTGAGCTATGAGAAAGCGCCAC
GCTTCCCGAAGGGAGAAAGGCGGACAGGTATCCGGTAAGCGGCAGGGTCGGAACAGGAGAGCGCACGAGG
GAGCTTCCAGGGGGAAACGCCTGGTATCTTTATAGTCCTGTCGGGTTTCGCCACCTCTGACTTGAGCGTC
GATTTTTGTGATGCTCGTCAGGGGGGCGGAGCCTATGGAAAAACGCCAGCAACGCGGCCTTTTTACGGTT
CCTGGCCTTTTGCTGGCCTTTTGCTCACATGTT
Features (pLannotate 1.2.2; 10 found; start..end, strand, type, name):
    121..213     +  CDS            lacI (fragment): lac repressor; lacI; The lac repressor binds to the lac operator to inhibit transcription in E. coli. This inhibition can be relieved by adding lactose or isopropyl-β-D-thiogalactopyranoside (IPTG).
    268..295     -  terminator     rrnB T2 terminator: transcription terminator T2 from the E. coli rrnB gene
    427..470     +  terminator     rrnB T1 terminator: Escherichia coli rrnB; transcription terminator T1 from the E. coli rrnB gene
    517..553     -  CDS            lacZα (fragment): LacZα fragment of β-galactosidase; lacZ fragment
    569..668     +  protein_bind   attL1: mutant version of attL; recombination site for the Gateway® LR reaction LR Clonase™
    674..2353    +  CDS            SLC49A3: S49A3_HUMAN - Also known as MFSD7. Experimental evidence at protein level: Swiss-Prot protein existence level 1. From Homo sapiens (Human).
   2358..2457    -  protein_bind   attL2: mutant version of attL; recombination site for the Gateway® LR reaction LR Clonase™
   2475..2493    -  promoter       T7 promoter: promoter for bacteriophage T7 RNA polymerase
   2627..3436    +  CDS            KanR: aminoglycoside phosphotransferase; aph(3')-Ia; confers resistance to kanamycin in bacteria or G418 (Geneticin®) in eukaryotes
   3583..4171    +  rep_origin     ori: high-copy-number ColE1/pMB1/pBR322/pUC origin of replication
